>Addgene plasmid #112279 | ss-SNAP-TMD-NS3-Gal4 | addgene full sequence | sequence record 216922 | Addgene NGS Result
GACGGATCGGGAGATCTCCCGATCCCCTATGGTGCACTCTCAGTACAATCTGCTCTGATGCCGCATAGTT
AAGCCAGTATCTGCTCCCTGCTTGTGTGTTGGAGGTCGCTGAGTAGTGCGCGAGCAAAATTTAAGCTACA
ACAAGGCAAGGCTTGACCGACAATTGCATGAAGAATCTGCTTAGGGTTAGGCGTTTTGCGCTGCTTCGCG
ATGTACGGGCCAGATATACGCGTTGACATTGATTATTGACTAGTTATTAATAGTAATCAATTACGGGGTC
ATTAGTTCATAGCCCATATATGGAGTTCCGCGTTACATAACTTACGGTAAATGGCCCGCCTGGCTGACCG
CCCAACGACCCCCGCCCATTGACGTCAATAATGACGTATGTTCCCATAGTAACGCCAATAGGGACTTTCC
ATTGACGTCAATGGGTGGAGTATTTACGGTAAACTGCCCACTTGGCAGTACATCAAGTGTATCATATGCC
AAGTACGCCCCCTATTGACGTCAATGACGGTAAATGGCCCGCCTGGCATTATGCCCAGTACATGACCTTA
TGGGACTTTCCTACTTGGCAGTACATCTACGTATTAGTCATCGCTATTACCATGGTGATGCGGTTTTGGC
AGTACATCAATGGGCGTGGATAGCGGTTTGACTCACGGGGATTTCCAAGTCTCCACCCCATTGACGTCAA
TGGGAGTTTGTTTTGGCACCAAAATCAACGGGACTTTCCAAAATGTCGTAACAACTCCGCCCCATTGACG
CAAATGGGCGGTAGGCGTGTACGGTGGGAGGTCTATATAAGCAGAGCTCTCTGGCTAACTAGAGAACCCA
CTGCTTACTGGCTTATCGAAATTAATACGACTCACTATAGGGAGACCCAAGCTGGCTAGCGTTTAAACTT
AAGCTTGCCACCATGCGGCTCTGCATCCCGCAGGTGCTGTTGGCCTTGTTCCTTTCCATGCTGACAGGGC
CGGGAGAAGGCAGCGCTAGCGATATCGGCGCGCCAGCATTTAAATCTGTACAGACCGGTGAATTCACCAT
GGACAAAGACTGCGAAATGAAGCGCACCACCCTGGATAGCCCTCTGGGCAAGCTGGAACTGTCTGGGTGC
GAACAGGGCCTGCACCGTATCATCTTCCTGGGCAAAGGAACATCTGCCGCCGACGCCGTGGAAGTGCCTG
CCCCAGCCGCCGTGCTGGGCGGACCAGAGCCACTGATGCAGGCCACCGCCTGGCTCAACGCCTACTTTCA
CCAGCCTGAGGCCATCGAGGAGTTCCCTGTGCCAGCCCTGCACCACCCAGTGTTCCAGCAGGAGAGCTTT
ACCCGCCAGGTGCTGTGGAAACTGCTGAAAGTGGTGAAGTTCGGAGAGGTCATCAGCTACAGCCACCTGG
CCGCCCTGGCCGGCAATCCCGCCGCCACCGCCGCCGTGAAAACCGCCCTGAGCGGAAATCCCGTGCCCAT
TCTGATCCCCTGCCACCGGGTGGTGCAGGGCGACCTGGACGTGGGGGGCTACGAGGGCGGGCTCGCCGTG
AAAGAGTGGCTGCTGGCCCACGAGGGCCACAGACTGGGCAAGCCTGGGCTGGGTGGGGGAGGAAGTGAGC
AAAAGCTGATTTCCGAGGAGGACCTTGGAGGGGGCTCCGCCGTGGGGCAAGACACCCAGGAGGTGATCGT
GGTGCCTCATAGCCTCCCTTTCAAAGTGGTGGTGATTTCAGCCATCCTGGCATTGGTTGTGCTGACCATC
ATAAGCTTGATTATACTGATCATGCTTTGGCAGAAGAAGCCCAGGCGTACGATGGCCAGCATGACTGGTG
GACAGCAAATGGGGTCGACGGAGGACGTGGTGTGCTGCCACTCAATCTACGGCAAGAAGAAGGGTGATAT
CGACACCTACCGATACATAGGCTCTTCCGGGACAGGCTGCGTGGTCATAGTGGGCAGGATCGTCTTGTCC
GGATCCGGCACTAGTGCGCCCATCACGGCGTACGCCCAGCAGACGAGAGGCCTCCTAGGGTGTATAATCA
CCAGCCTGACTGGCCGGGACAAAAACCAAGTGGAGGGTGAGGTCCAGATCGTGTCAACTGCTACCCAAAC
CTTCCTGGCAACGTGCATCAATGGGGTATGCTGGGCAGTCTACCACGGGGCCGGAACGAGGACCATCGCA
TCACCCAAGGGTCCTGTCATCCAGATGTATACCAATGTGGACCAAGACCTTGTGGGCTGGCCCGCTCCTC
AAGGTTCCCGCTCATTGACACCCTGTACCTGCGGCTCCTCGGACCTTTACCTGGTCACGAGGCACGCCGA
TGTCATTCCCGTGCGCCGGCGAGGTGATAGCAGGGGTAGCCTGCTTTCGCCCCGGCCCATTTCCTACTTG
AAAGGCTCCTCGGGGGGTCCGCTGTTGTGCCCCGCGGGACACGCCGTGGGCCTATTCAGGGCCGCGGTGT
GCACCCGTGGAGTGGCTAAAGCGGTGGACTTTATCCCTGTGGAGAACCTAGAGACAACCATGAGATCCCC
GGTGTTCACGGACAACTCCTCTCCACCAGCAGTCACCCTGACGCACCCAATCACCAAAATCGATAGGGAG
GTTCTCTACCAGGAGTTCGATGAGATGGAAGAGTGCTCTCAGCACTATCCCTACGATGTGCCCGATTACG
CTGGCGCGTCTGCATGCGGTACCATGAAGTTGCTGAGCAGCATAGAGCAAGCATGTGATATCTGCCGGTT
GAAGAAGCTGAAGTGTAGCAAGGAGAAGCCCAAGTGCGCCAAGTGTCTCAAGAATAATTGGGAGTGTAGG
TATAGCCCCAAGACCAAGCGAAGCCCGCTTACGAGAGCACACCTTACCGAGGTCGAGAGCCGCCTGGAAA
GACTCGAACAACTTTTTCTTCTGATTTTCCCCAGGGAGGACCTGGACATGATCCTGAAGATGGACAGCCT
CCAGGACATCAAAGCCCTTCTTACCGGGCTGTTCGTGCAGGACAACGTCAACAAGGATGCGGTGACCGAC
AGATTGGCGAGCGTGGAGACGGACATGCCCTTGACCCTCAGACAACATAGGATCAGCGCGACAAGCTCAT
CTGAAGAATCTAGCAATAAGGGACAGCGACAGCTGACCGTTAGTGCCAACTTTAATCAAAGTGGAAACAT
CGCGGACAGCTCACTCAGCTTTACCTTCACCAATAGCAGTAACGGGCCGAACCTCATAACCACCCAGACC
AACAGCCAGGCCTTGAGCCAGCCGATCGCCTCATCTAACGTGCATGATAACTTTATGAACAACGAGATCA
CCGCGAGTAAGATAGACGACGGGAACAACAGCAAGCCCCTTAGCCCAGGTTGGACGGACCAGACCGCCTA
CAACGCTTTCGGCATTACGACCGGCATGTTCAACACCACGACCATGGACGATGTGTACAACTACCTGTTC
GATGACGAAGACACACCGCCAAACCCCAAAAAAGAATAATCTAGAGGGCCCGTTTAAACCCGCTGATCAG
CCTCGACTGTGCCTTCTAGTTGCCAGCCATCTGTTGTTTGCCCCTCCCCCGTGCCTTCCTTGACCCTGGA
AGGTGCCACTCCCACTGTCCTTTCCTAATAAAATGAGGAAATTGCATCGCATTGTCTGAGTAGGTGTCAT
TCTATTCTGGGGGGTGGGGTGGGGCAGGACAGCAAGGGGGAGGATTGGGAAGACAATAGCAGGCATGCTG
GGGATGCGGTGGGCTCTATGGCTTCTGAGGCGGAAAGAACCAGCTGGGGCTCTAGGGGGTATCCCC
[124 nt withheld, positions 3777-3900]
C
[91 nt withheld, positions 3902-3992]
A
[49 nt withheld, positions 3994-4042]
CCTTTGACGTTGGAGTCCACGTTCTTT
[37 nt withheld, positions 4070-4106]
ACCCTATCTCGGTCTATTCTTTTGATTTATAAGGGATTTTGCCGATTTCGGCCTATTGGTTAAAAAATGA
GCTGATTTAACAAAAATTTAACGCGAATTAATTCTGTGGAATGTGTGTCAGTTAGGGTGTGGAAAGTCCC
CAGGCTCCCCAGCAGGCAGAAGTATGCAAAGCATGCATCTCAATTAGTCAGCAACCAGGTGTGGAAAGTC
CCCAGGCTCCCCAGCAGGCAGAAGTATGCAAAGCATGCATCTCAATTAGTCAGCAACCATAGTCCCGCCC
CTAACTCCGCCCATCCCGCCCCTAACTCCGCCCAGTTCCGCCCATTCTCCGCCCCATGGCTGACTAATTT
TTTTTATTTATGCAGAGGCCGAGGCCGCCTCTGCCTCTGAGCTATTCCAGAAGTAGTGAGGAGGCTTTTT
TGGAGGCCTAGGCTTTTGCAAAAAGCTCCCGGGAGCTTGTATATCCATTTTCGGATCTGATCAGCACGTG
ATGAAAAAGCCTGAACTCACCGCGACGTCTGTCGAGAAGTTTCTGATCGAAAAGTTCGACAGCGTCTCCG
ACCTGATGCAGCTCTCGGAGGGCGAAGAATCTCGTGCTTTCAGCTTCGATGTAGGAGGGCGTGGATATGT
CCTGCGGGTAAATAGCTGCGCCGATGGTTTCTACAAAGATCGTTATGTTTATCGGCACTTTGCATCGGCC
GCGCTCCCGATTCCGGAAGTGCTTGACATTGGGGAATTCAGCGAGAGCCTGACCTATTGCATCTCCCGCC
GTGCACAGGGTGTCACGTTGCAAGACCTGCCTGAAACCGAACTGCCCGCTGTTCTGCAGCCGGTCGCGGA
GGCCATGGATGCGATCGCTGCGGCCGATCTTAGCCAGACGAGCGGGTTCGGCCCATTCGGACCGCAAGGA
ATCGGTCAATACACTACATGGCGTGATTTCATATGCGCGATTGCTGATCCCCATGTGTATCACTGGCAAA
CTGTGATGGACGACACCGTCAGTGCGTCCGTCGCGCAGGCTCTCGATGAGCTGATGCTTTGGGCCGAGGA
CTGCCCCGAAGTCCGGCACCTCGTGCACGCGGATTTCGGCTCCAACAATGTCCTGACGGACAATGGCCGC
ATAACAGCGGTCATTGACTGGAGCGAGGCGATGTTCGGGGATTCCCAATACGAGGTCGCCAACATCTTCT
TCTGGAGGCCGTGGTTGGCTTGTATGGAGCAGCAGACGCGCTACTTCGAGCGGAGGCATCCGGAGCTTGC
AGGATCGCCGCGGCTCCGGGCGTATATGCTCCGCATTGGTCTTGACCAACTCTATCAGAGCTTGGTTGAC
GGCAATTTCGATGATGCAGCTTGGGCGCAGGGTCGATGCGACGCAATCGTCCGATCCGGAGCCGGGACTG
TCGGGCGTACACAAATCGCCCGCAGAAGCGCGGCCGTCTGGACCGATGGCTGTGTAGAAGTACTCGCCGA
TAGTGGAAACCGACGCCCCAGCACTCGTCCGAGGGCAAAGGAATAGCACGTGCTACGAGATTTCGATTCC
ACCGCCGCCTTCTATGAAAGGTTGGGCTTCGGAATCGTTTTCCGGGACGCCGGCTGGATGATCCTCCAGC
GCGGGGATCTCATGCTGGAGTTCTTCGCCCACCCCAACTTGTTTATTGCAGCTTATAATGGTTACAAATA
AAGCAATAGCATCACAAATTTCACAAATAAAGCATTTTTTTCACTGCATTCTAGTTGTGGTTTGTCCAAA
CTCATCAATGTATCTTATCATGTCTGTATACCGTCGACCTCTAGCTAGAGCTTGGCGTAATCATGGTCAT
AGCTGTTTCCTGTGTGAAATTGTTATCCGCTCACAATTCCACACAACATACGAGCCGGAAGCATAAAGTG
TAAAGCCTGGGGTGCCTAATGAGTGAGCTAACTCACATTAATTGCGTTGCGCTCACTGCCCGCTTTCCAG
TCGGGAAACCTGTCGTGCCAGCTGCATTAATGAATCGGCCAACGCGCGGGGAGAGGCGGTTTGCGTATTG
GGCGCTCTTCCGCTTCCTCGCTCACTGACTCGCTGCGCTCGGTCGTTCGGCTGCGGCGAGCGGTATCAGC
TCACTCAAAGGCGGTAATACGGTTATCCACAGAATCAGGGGATAACGCAGGAAAGAACATGTGAGCAAAA
GGCCAGCAAAAGGCCAGGAACCGTAAAAAGGCCGCGTTGCTGGCGTTTTTCCATAGGCTCCGCCCCCCTG
ACGAGCATCACAAAAATCGACGCTCAAGTCAGAGGTGGCGAAACCCGACAGGACTATAAAGATACCAGGC
GTTTCCCCCTGGAAGCTCCCTCGTGCGCTCTCCTGTTCCGACCCTGCCGCTTACCGGATACCTGTCCGCC
TTTCTCCCTTCGGGAAGCGTGGCGCTTTCTCATAGCTCACGCTGTAGGTATCTCAGTTCGGTGTAGGTCG
TTCGCTCCAAGCTGGGCTGTGTGCACGAACCCCCCGTTCAGCCCGACCGCTGCGCCTTATCCGGTAACTA
TCGTCTTGAGTCCAACCCGGTAAGACACGACTTATCGCCACTGGCAGCAGCCACTGGTAACAGGATTAGC
AGAGCGAGGTATGTAGGCGGTGCTACAGAGTTCTTGAAGTGGTGGCCTAACTACGGCTACACTAGAAGAA
CAGTATTTGGTATCTGCGCTCTGCTGAAGCCAGTTACCTTCGGAAAAAGAGTTGGTAGCTCTTGATCCGG
CAAACAAACCACCGCTGGTAGCGGTGGTTTTTTTGTTTGCAAGCAGCAGATTACGCGCAGAAAAAAAGGA
TCTCAAGAAGATCCTTTGATCTTTTCTACGGGGTCTGACGCTCAGTGGAACGAAAACTCACGTTAAGGGA
TTTTGGTCATGAGATTATCAAAAAGGATCTTCACCTAGATCCTTTTAAATTAAAAATGAAGTTTTAAATC
AATCTAAAGTATATATGAGTAAACTTGGTCTGACAGTTACCAATGCTTAATCAGTGAGGCACCTATCTCA
GCGATCTGTCTATTTCGTTCATCCATAGTTGCCTGACTCCCCGTCGTGTAGATAACTACGATACGGGAGG
GCTTACCATCTGGCCCCAGTGCTGCAATGATACCGCGAGACCCACGCTCACCGGCTCCAGATTTATCAGC
AATAAACCAGCCAGCCGGAAGGGCCGAGCGCAGAAGTGGTCCTGCAACTTTATCCGCCTCCATCCAGTCT
ATTAATTGTTGCCGGGAAGCTAGAGTAAGTAGTTCGCCAGTTAATAGTTTGCGCAACGTTGTTGCCATTG
CTACAGGCATCGTGGTGTCACGCTCGTCGTTTGGTATGGCTTCATTCAGCTCCGGTTCCCAACGATCAAG
GCGAGTTACATGATCCCCCATGTTGTGCAAAAAAGCGGTTAGCTCCTTCGGTCCTCCGATCGTTGTCAGA
AGTAAGTTGGCCGCAGTGTTATCACTCATGGTTATGGCAGCACTGCATAATTCTCTTACTGTCATGCCAT
CCGTAAGATGCTTTTCTGTGACTGGTGAGTACTCAACCAAGTCATTCTGAGAATAGTGTATGCGGCGACC
GAGTTGCTCTTGCCCGGCGTCAATACGGGATAATACCGCGCCACATAGCAGAACTTTAAAAGTGCTCATC
ATTGGAAAACGTTCTTCGGGGCGAAAACTCTCAAGGATCTTACCGCTGTTGAGATCCAGTTCGATGTAAC
CCACTCGTGCACCCAACTGATCTTCAGCATCTTTTACTTTCACCAGCGTTTCTGGGTGAGCAAAAACAGG
AAGGCAAAATGCCGCAAAAAAGGGAATAAGGGCGACACGGAAATGTTGAATACTCATACTCTTCCTTTTT
CAATATTATTGAAGCATTTATCAGGGTTATTGTCTCATGAGCGGATACATATTTGAATGTATTTAGAAAA
ATAAACAAATAGGGGTTCCGCGCACATTTCCCCGAAAAGTGCCACCTGACGTC
Features (pLannotate 1.2.2; 25 found; start..end, strand, type, name):
     28..80      -  misc_feature   bom (fragment): basis of mobility region from pBR322
    235..614     +  enhancer       CMV enhancer: human cytomegalovirus immediate early enhancer
    615..818     +  promoter       CMV promoter: human cytomegalovirus (CMV) immediate early promoter
    814..847     +  LTR            5' LTR (truncated) (fragment): truncated 5' long terminal repeat (LTR) from HIV-1
    863..881     +  promoter       T7 promoter: promoter for bacteriophage T7 RNA polymerase
    923..994     +  CDS            Htr3a (fragment): 5HT3A_MOUSE - Also known as 5ht3, Htr3. Experimental evidence at protein level: Swiss-Prot protein existence level 1. This is one of the several different receptors for 5- hydroxytryptamine (serotonin), a biogenic hormone that functions as a neurotransmitter, a hormone, and a mitogen. This receptor is a ligand- gated ion channel, which when activated causes fast, depolarizing responses in neurons. It is a cation-specific, but otherwise relatively nonselective, ion channel. From Mus musculus (Mouse).
   1049..1594    +  CDS            SNAP-tag®: human O6-alkylguanine-DNA-alkyltransferase variant that forms covalent bonds with benzylguanine derivatives fast-reacting variant, optimized for mammalian expression
   1649..1795    +  CDS            PDGFRB (fragment): PGFRB_HUMAN - Also known as PDGFR, PDGFR1. Experimental evidence at protein level: Swiss-Prot protein existence level 1. Tyrosine-protein kinase that acts as cell-surface receptor for homodimeric PDGFB and PDGFD and for heterodimers formed by PDGFA and PDGFB, and plays an essential role in the regulation of embryonic development, cell proliferation, survival, differentiation, chemotaxis and migration. Plays an essential role in blood vessel development by promoting proliferation, migration and recruitment of pericytes and smooth muscle cells to endothelial cells. Plays a role in the migration
   1802..1833    +  CDS            T7 tag (gene 10 leader) (fragment): leader peptide from bacteriophage T7 gene 10 promotes efficient translation in E. coli
   1976..2554    +  CDS            POLG_HCV77 (fragment): Experimental evidence at protein level: Swiss-Prot protein existence level 1. [RNA-directed RNA polymerase]: RNA-dependent RNA polymerase that performs primer-template recognition and RNA synthesis during viral replication. From Hepatitis C virus genotype 1a (isolate H77) (HCV).
   2708..2965    +  CDS            LAC9 (fragment): LAC9_KLULA - Experimental evidence at protein level: Swiss-Prot protein existence level 1. Positive regulatory protein, that controls induction of the lactose-galactose regulation of Kluyveromyces lactis. From Kluyveromyces lactis (strain ATCC 8585 / CBS 2359 / DSM 70799 / NBRC 1267 / NRRL Y-1140 / WM37) (Yeast) (Candida sphaerica).
   3507..3731    +  polyA_signal   bGH poly(A) signal: bovine growth hormone polyadenylation signal
   3735..3756    +  promoter       SV40 promoter (fragment): SV40 enhancer and early promoter
   3777..4205    +  rep_origin     f1 ori (sequence partly withheld): f1 bacteriophage origin of replication; arrow indicates direction of (+) strand synthesis
   4219..4548    +  promoter       SV40 promoter: SV40 enhancer and early promoter
   4597..5622    +  CDS            HygR: aminoglycoside phosphotransferase from E. coli; aph(4)-Ia; confers resistance to hygromycin
   5632..5757    +  CDS            ble (fragment): BLE_KLEPN - Experimental evidence at protein level: Swiss-Prot protein existence level 1. Binding protein with a strong affinity to the bleomycin family of antibiotics. Binds to CL990; an antimitotic-antibiotic compound. From Klebsiella pneumoniae.
   5752..5873    +  polyA_signal   SV40 poly(A) signal: SV40 polyadenylation signal
   5946..5962    -  protein_bind   lac operator: The lac repressor binds to the lac operator to inhibit transcription in E. coli. This inhibition can be relieved by adding lactose or isopropyl-β-D-thiogalactopyranoside (IPTG). lac repressor encoded by lacI
   5970..6000    -  promoter       lac promoter: promoter for the E. coli lac operon
   6015..6036    -  protein_bind   CAP binding site: CAP binding activates transcription in the presence of cAMP. E. coli catabolite activator protein
   6049..6141    -  CDS            lacI (fragment): lac repressor; lacI; The lac repressor binds to the lac operator to inhibit transcription in E. coli. This inhibition can be relieved by adding lactose or isopropyl-β-D-thiogalactopyranoside (IPTG).
   6324..6912    -  rep_origin     ori: high-copy-number ColE1/pMB1/pBR322/pUC origin of replication
   7083..7943    -  CDS            AmpR: β-lactamase; bla; confers resistance to ampicillin, carbenicillin, and related antibiotics
   7944..8048    -  promoter       AmpR promoter: bla
