[The description below was written by a language model from this plasmid's Addgene catalogue record and pLannotate feature annotations shown in this document.]
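Description:
ss-SNAP-TMD-NS3-Gal4 is a mammalian expression plasmid of about 8.1 kb built on a pcDNA3 backbone whose selection cassette has been changed to hygromycin resistance. It is propagated in E. coli through a high-copy ColE1/pUC-type origin with ampicillin selection (AmpR under its own promoter). It also carries an f1 origin. For selection in mammalian cells, an SV40 early promoter drives HygR, followed by an SV40 polyadenylation signal. A short bleomycin-resistance fragment after HygR appears to be a remnant of backbone construction.

The payload is a roughly 2.5 kb synthetic fusion expressed from the CMV enhancer/promoter and terminated by the bGH poly(A) signal. The annotated reading frame begins with a short fragment matching the N-terminus of the mouse 5-HT3A receptor, which presumably serves as the signal sequence ("ss"). This is followed by the fast-reacting SNAP-tag, a PDGFRB-derived fragment that provides the transmembrane domain, a hepatitis C virus polyprotein segment corresponding to the NS3 protease, and a Gal4-type DNA-binding region, which the annotation tool matched to the related yeast protein LAC9. The record states that NS3 carries a T54A mutation and is flanked by an N-terminal AU1 tag and a C-terminal HA tag. The feature table leaves the coding region between the Gal4-like segment and the poly(A) signal unannotated, so any activation domain there is not identified.

The encoded protein is membrane-targeted, with the SNAP-tag exposed extracellularly, allowing surface labelling with benzylguanine substrates. According to the record, it gives drug-inducible "turn-off" of transcription. This is part of a chemogenetic system that uses antiviral protease inhibitors to control gene expression, presumably because blocking NS3 self-cleavage keeps the Gal4 factor tethered at the membrane.
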