Addgene plasmid #112279: ss-SNAP-TMD-NS3-Gal4
Purpose: Encodes the membrane-targeted TMD-NS3-Gal4, which exhibits drug-inducible transcription "turn-off" activity. SNAP-tag is fused to the extracellular region of the encoded protein construct.
Depositing lab: John Ngo. Depositing organization: Boston University Main Campus. Publication: Chemogenetic control of gene expression and cell signaling with antiviral drugs. Tague EP, Dotson HL, Tunney SN, Sloas DC, Ngo JT. Nat Methods. 2018 Jul;15(7):519-522. doi: 10.1038/s41592-018-0042-y. Epub 2018 Jul 2. PubMed 29967495.
Backbone
  Vector backbone: pcDNA3
  Backbone size w/o insert (bp): 5500
  Total vector size (bp): 8000
  Modifications to backbone: Hygromycin resistance
  Vector type: Mammalian Expression
  Selectable markers: Hygromycin
Growth in bacteria
  Bacterial resistance: Ampicillin, 100 μg/mL
  Growth temperature: 37°C
  Growth strain: DH5alpha
  Copy number: High Copy
Gene/Insert
  Gene/Insert name: SNAP-TMD-NS3-Gal4 (alt name: TMD-LInC-Gal4)
  Species: S. cerevisiae (budding yeast), Synthetic
  Insert size (bp): 2500
  Mutation: NS3 mutant T54A
  Promoter: CMV
  Tag / fusion protein: HA (C term on NS3); AU1 (N term on NS3)
  Cloning method: Gibson Cloning
  Sequencing primers: 5′ CMV-Forward; 3′ BGH-Reverse
Resource information
  A portion of this plasmid was derived from a plasmid made by: SNAP26f tag was adapted from a New England Biolabs mammalian SNAP expression plasmid and NS3 was adapted from the Roger Tsien lab.
Terms and licenses: Academic/Nonprofit Terms; Industry Terms: Not Available to Industry
How to cite: ss-SNAP-TMD-NS3-Gal4 was a gift from John Ngo (Addgene plasmid # 112279 ; http://n2t.net/addgene:112279 ; RRID:Addgene_112279)
